>Addgene plasmid #79716 | KC1G2_HUMAN_D0 | depositor partial sequence | sequence record 149038 | Sequence of gene (KC1G2_HUMAN) inserted into backbone.
AACTTCCGCGTCGGCAAGAAGATCGGCTGCGGCAACTTCGGGGAGCTCCGCCTAGGAAAGAATCTCTATA
CAAATGAATACGTGGCTATCAAATTGGAGCCGATCAAGTCCCGGGCCCCGCAGCTGCACCTGGAGTACCG
GTTCTACAAGCAGCTCAGCGCCACAGAGGGCGTCCCTCAGGTCTACTACTTCGGTCCGTGCGGGAATTAC
AACGCCATGGTGCTGGAGCTGCTGGGGCCCAGCCTGGAGGACCTGTTCGACCTGTGCGACCGGACCTTCA
CGCTCAAGACGGTGCTGATGATCGCCATCCAGCTGATCACGCGCATGGAGTATGTGCACACCAAGAGCCT
AATCTACCGGGACGTGAAGCCCGAGAACTTCCTGGTGGGCCGCCCGGGGACCAAGCGGCAGCATGCCATC
CACATCATCGACTTCGGGCTGGCCAAGGAGTACATCGACCCCGAGACCAAGAAGCACATCCCGTACCGCG
AGCACAAGAGCCTGACGGGCACGGCGCGCTACATGAGCATCAACACGCACCTGGGCAAGGAGCAGAGCCG
CCGCGACGACCTGGAGGCGCTGGGCCACATGTTCATGTACTTCCTGCGCGGCAGCCTCCCCTGGCAGGGG
CTCAAGGCCGACACGCTCAAGGAGCGGTACCAGAAGATCGGGGACACCAAACGCGCCACGCCCATCGAGG
TGCTCTGCGAGAACTTCCCAGAGGAGATGGCCACGTACCTGCGCTATGTGCGGCGCCTGGACTTCTTCGA
GAAGCCCGACTATGACTACCTGCGGAAGCTCTTCACCGACCTCTTCGACCGCAGTGGCTTCGTGTTCGAC
TATGAGTACGACTGGGCCGGGAAGCCCCTGCCGACCCCCATCGGCACCGTCCACACCGACCTGCCCTCCC
AGCCTCAGCTCCGGGAC
