>Addgene plasmid #79716 | KC1G2_HUMAN_D0 | addgene partial sequence | sequence record 159364 | T7 5'-TAATACGACTCACTATAGGG-3'
GGCTCCGGAGAGCTCTTTAATTAAGCGGCCGCCCTGCAGGACTCGAGTTCTAGAAATAATTTTGTTTAAC
TTTAAGAAGGAGATATACATATGAAATCTTCTCACCATCACCATCACCATCACCATCACCATGAAAACCT
GTACTTCCAATCCAATGCAAACTTCCGCGTCGGCAAGAAGATCGGCTGCGGCAACTTCGGGGAGCTCCGC
CTAGGAAAGAATCTCTATACAAATGAATACGTGGCTATCAAATTGGAGCCGATCAAGTCCCGGGCCCCGC
AGCTGCACCTGGAGTACCGGTTCTACAAGCAGCTCAGCGCCACAGAGGGCGTCCCTCAGGTCTACTACTT
CGGTCCGTGCGGGAATTACAACGCCATGGTGCTGGAGCTGCTGGGGCCCAGCCTGGAGGACCTGTTCGAC
CTGTGCGACCGGACCTTCACGCTCAAGACGGTGCTGATGATCGCCATCCAGCTGATCACGCGCATGGAGT
ATGTGCACACCAAGAGCCTAATCTACCGGGACGTGAAGCCCGAGAACTTCCTGGTGGGCCGCCCGGGGAC
CAAGCGGCAGCATGCCATCCACATCATCGACTTCGGGCTGGCCAAGGAGTACATCGACCCCGAGACCAAG
AAGCACATCCCGTACCGCGAGCACAAGAGCCTGACGGGCACGGCGCGCTACATGAGCATCAACACGCACC
TGGGCAAGGAGCAGAGCCGCCGCGACGACCTGGAGGCGCTGGGCCACATGTTCATGTACTTCCTGCGCGG
CAGCCTCCCCTGGCAGGGGCTCAAGGCCGACACGCTCAAGGAGCGGTACCAGAAGATCGGGGACACCAAA
CGCGCCACGCCCATCGAGGTGCTCTGCGAGAACTTCCCAGAGGAGATGGCCACGTACCTGCGCTATGTGC
GGCGCCTGGACTTCTTCGAGAAGCCCGACTATGACTACCTGCGGAAGCTCTTCACCGACCTCTTCGACCG
CAGTGGCTTCGTGTTCGACTATGAGTACGACTGGG
