>Addgene plasmid #79716 | KC1G2_HUMAN_D0 | addgene partial sequence | sequence record 159365 | T7term 5'-GCTAGTTATTGCTCAGCGG-3'
CTTTCGGGCTTTGTTAGCAGCCGGATCAGCGCGCACGCGTGGTACCGGCCGGCCACCAGGTGGCGCGCCG
CGATCGCGGATCCGTTATCCACTTCCAATGTTATTAGTCCCGGAGCTGAGGCTGGGAGGGCAGGTCGGTG
TGGACGGTGCCGATGGGGGTCGGCAGGGGCTTCCCGGCCCAGTCGTACTCATAGTCGAACACGAAGCCAC
TGCGGTCGAAGAGGTCGGTGAAGAGCTTCCGCAGGTAGTCATAGTCGGGCTTCTCGAAGAAGTCCAGGCG
CCGCACATAGCGCAGGTACGTGGCCATCTCCTCTGGGAAGTTCTCGCAGAGCACCTCGATGGGCGTGGCG
CGTTTGGTGTCCCCGATCTTCTGGTACCGCTCCTTGAGCGTGTCGGCCTTGAGCCCCTGCCAGGGGAGGC
TGCCGCGCAGGAAGTACATGAACATGTGGCCCAGCGCCTCCAGGTCGTCGCGGCGGCTCTGCTCCTTGCC
CAGGTGCGTGTTGATGCTCATGTAGCGCGCCGTGCCCGTCAGGCTCTTGTGCTCGCGGTACGGGATGTGC
TTCTTGGTCTCGGGGTCGATGTACTCCTTGGCCAGCCCGAAGTCGATGATGTGGATGGCATGCTGCCGCT
TGGTCCCCGGGCGGCCCACCAGGAAGTTCTCGGGCTTCACGTCCCGGTAGATTAGGCTCTTGGTGTGCAC
ATACTCCATGCGCGTGATCAGCTGGATGGCGATCATCAGCACCGTCTTGAGCGTGAAGGTCCGGTCGCAC
AGGTCGAACAGGTCCTCCAGGCTGGGCCCCAGCAGCTCCAGCACCATGGCGTTGTAATTCCCGCACGGAC
CGAAGTAGTAGACCTGAGGGACGCCCTCTGTGGCGCTGAGCTGCTTGTAGAACCGGTACTCCAGGTGCAG
CTGCGGGGCCCGGGACTTGATCGGCTCCAATTTGATAGCCACGTATTCATTTGTATAGAGATTCTTTCCT
AGGCGGAGCTCCCCGA
