[The description below was written by a language model from this plasmid's Addgene catalogue record.]
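Description:
KC1G2_HUMAN_D0 is a bacterial expression plasmid that encodes the kinase domain of human KC1G2, the UniProt-style name for casein kinase I isoform gamma-2. It is built on the pET His10 TEV LIC cloning vector (2B-T-10), and the insert was introduced by ligation-independent cloning. The plasmid is selected with ampicillin, is recorded as low copy, and is propagated in a standard cloning strain (DH5alpha). No feature table accompanies the record, so the origin of replication, the exact domain boundaries of the insert and other backbone elements are not stated.

Expression is driven by the T7 promoter, so protein production requires a host that supplies T7 RNA polymerase, as is usual for pET-type vectors. The backbone adds an N-terminal ten-histidine tag followed by a TEV protease recognition site. This arrangement allows the kinase domain to be purified by immobilised metal affinity chromatography, after which the tag can be cleaved off with TEV protease.

The construct belongs to an open library of human kinase domain constructs designed for automated bacterial expression. It is intended to be co-expressed with the Lambda phosphatase plasmid that accompanies the set, and a YopH phosphatase vector is also part of the collection. Co-expressing a phosphatase is meant to enhance kinase expression in bacteria, generally by keeping the kinase dephosphorylated and limiting the toxicity of its activity to the host. Typical applications would be producing recombinant kinase domain for biochemical, biophysical or structural work, although the record does not name specific downstream uses.
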