Addgene plasmid #79716: KC1G2_HUMAN_D0
Purpose: This plasmid encodes the kinase domain of KC1G2. Intended for co-expression with Lambda Phosphatase that accompanies this set to enhance bacterial kinase expression.
Depositing lab: John Chodera & Nicholas Levinson & Markus Seeliger. Depositing organization: Memorial Sloan-Kettering Cancer Center. Publication: An open library of human kinase domain constructs for automated bacterial expression. Albanese SK, Parton DL, Isik M, Rodriguez-Laureano L, Hanson SM, Behr JM, Gradia S, Jeans C, Levinson NM, Seeliger MA, Chodera JD. Biochemistry. 2018 Jul 13. doi: 10.1021/acs.biochem.7b01081. PubMed 30004690.
Backbone
  Vector backbone: pET His10 TEV LIC cloning vector (2B-T-10)
  Backbone manufacturer: Scott Gradia (Addgene plasmid # 78173)
  Vector type: Bacterial Expression
Growth in bacteria
  Bacterial resistance: Ampicillin, 100 μg/mL
  Growth temperature: 37°C
  Growth strain: DH5alpha
  Copy number: Low Copy
Gene/Insert
  Gene/Insert name: KC1G2
  Species: H. sapiens (human)
  Promoter: T7
  Tag / fusion protein: His10-TEV (N terminal on backbone)
  Cloning method: Ligation Independent Cloning
  Sequencing primers: 5′ T7; 3′ T7 reverse
Terms and licenses: Academic/Nonprofit Terms; Industry Terms: Not Available to Industry
Depositor comments: This plasmid was generated as part of an open library of human kinase domain constructs for automated bacterial expression. The work can be found here doi: http://dx.doi.org/10.1101/038711 The lambda phosphatase expression vector can be found at https://www.addgene.org/79748/ The YopH Phosphatase expression vector can be found at https://www.addgene.org/79749/
How to cite: KC1G2_HUMAN_D0 was a gift from John Chodera & Nicholas Levinson & Markus Seeliger (Addgene plasmid # 79716 ; http://n2t.net/addgene:79716 ; RRID:Addgene_79716)
